Addgene plasmid #242885: pCMV PhiC31 attB dsRed Hygro
Purpose: Selectable donor plasmid for insertion by PhiC31 integrase into pre-inserted attP landing pad site
Depositing lab: Jesse Owens. Depositing organization: University of Hawaii. Publication: Directed evolution of hyperactive integrases for site specific insertion of transgenes. Hew BE, Gupta S, Sato R, Waller DF, Stoytchev I, Short JE, Sharek L, Tran CT, Badran AH, Owens JB. Nucleic Acids Res. 2024 Jul 2:gkae534. doi: 10.1093/nar/gkae534. PubMed 38953167.
Backbone
  Vector backbone: pCMV
  Vector type: Mammalian Expression
  Selectable markers: Hygromycin
Growth in bacteria
  Bacterial resistance: Kanamycin, 50 μg/mL
  Growth temperature: 37°C
  Growth strain: DH5alpha
  Copy number: High Copy
Gene/Insert
  Gene/Insert name: Hygromycin-IRE2S-DsRED Express 2
  Species: Synthetic
  Mutation: none
  Promoter: CMV
  Cloning method: Gibson Cloning
Terms and licenses: Academic/Nonprofit Terms; Industry Terms: Not Available to Industry
Depositor comments: please email each time it is ordered.
How to cite: pCMV PhiC31 attB dsRed Hygro was a gift from Jesse Owens (Addgene plasmid # 242885 ; http://n2t.net/addgene:242885 ; RRID:Addgene_242885)
