[The description below was written by a language model from this plasmid's Addgene catalogue record and pLannotate feature annotations shown in this document.]
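Description:
pCMV PhiC31 attB dsRed Hygro is a mammalian expression plasmid designed as a selectable donor for site-specific genomic integration by the phage φC31 serine integrase. It is propagated in E. coli as a high-copy plasmid using a ColE1/pUC-type origin and is selected with kanamycin through an aph(3')-Ia resistance gene that spans the numbering origin of the 6,660 nt sequence.

The payload is a bicistronic cassette driven by the human CMV immediate-early enhancer and promoter. The first cistron encodes hygromycin B phosphotransferase. An EMCV-derived IRES2 then allows cap-independent translation of DsRed-Express2, a noncytotoxic tetrameric red fluorescent protein. The transcript is terminated by an SV40 polyadenylation signal. Because both proteins come from a single mRNA, hygromycin-resistant cells should also be red, which gives both drug selection and a visual or flow-cytometric readout.

A φC31 attB site lies just downstream of the cassette. When the integrase is supplied, attB recombines with an attP landing pad already placed in the host genome, inserting the whole plasmid unidirectionally at that locus. According to the record, the plasmid serves as a donor in work on directed evolution of hyperactive integrases, where the frequency of marked cells can report insertion efficiency.

The automated annotation also detects a second CMV enhancer/promoter in the opposite orientation near the attB site. Its function is not stated in the record. Several short or fragmentary hits also appear (T7 and SP6 promoters, a Gateway attR3 site, lac UV5 promoter/operator, 5X UAS, RSF ori and lacI fragments). These look like carry-over from earlier cloning steps rather than functional parts of the design.
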