Features (pLannotate 1.2.2; 24 found; start..end, strand, type, name):
    831..849     +  promoter       T7 promoter: promoter for bacteriophage T7 RNA polymerase
    905..1028    -  protein_bind   attR3: mutant version of attR; recombination site for the Gateway® LR reaction LR Clonase™
   1034..1093    +  rep_origin     RSF ori (fragment): Plasmids containing the RSF 1030 origin of replication can be propagated in E. coli cells that contain additional plasmids with compatible origins.
   1161..1464    +  enhancer       CMV enhancer: human cytomegalovirus immediate early enhancer
   1465..1668    +  promoter       CMV promoter: human cytomegalovirus (CMV) immediate early promoter
   1691..1762    +  misc_feature   MCS (fragment): multiple cloning site
   1797..2834    +  CDS            HygR: hygromycin B phosphotransferase confers resistance to hygromycin
   2847..3433    +  misc_feature   IRES2: internal ribosome entry site (IRES) of the encephalomyocarditis virus (EMCV)
   3434..4111    +  CDS            DsRed-Express2: noncytotoxic tetrameric variant of DsRed fluorescent protein (Strack et al., 2008) mammalian codon-optimized
   4127..4210    +  CDS            large T antigen (fragment): large T antigen from SV40 (simian virus 40)
   4233..4314    +  polyA_signal   SV40 poly(A) signal: SV40 polyadenylation signal
   4350..4419    -  protein_bind   attB: attB site for the φC31 integrase (Groth et al., 2000) phage φC31 integrase
   4451..4469    -  promoter       SP6 promoter: promoter for bacteriophage SP6 RNA polymerase
   4475..4491    -  promoter       SV40 promoter (fragment): SV40 early promoter
   4585..4788    -  promoter       CMV promoter: human cytomegalovirus (CMV) immediate early promoter
   4789..5092    -  enhancer       CMV enhancer: human cytomegalovirus immediate early enhancer
   5122..5138    -  protein_bind   lac operator: The lac repressor binds to the lac operator to inhibit transcription in E. coli. This inhibition can be relieved by adding lactose or isopropyl-β-D-thiogalactopyranoside (IPTG). lac repressor encoded by lacI
   5146..5176    -  promoter       lac UV5 promoter: E. coli lac promoter with an "up" mutation
   5289..5386    +  promoter       AmpR promoter: bla
   5402..5455    -  CDS            lacI (fragment): lac repressor; lacI; The lac repressor binds to the lac operator to inhibit transcription in E. coli. This inhibition can be relieved by adding lactose or isopropyl-β-D-thiogalactopyranoside (IPTG).
   5494..5588    -  protein_bind   5X UAS: five tandem copies of the "ScaI site" 17-mer CGGAGTACTGTCCTCCG, an upstream activating sequence (UAS) that efficiently binds yeast Gal4 (Webster et al., 1988; Pfeiffer et al., 2010) GAL4
   5587..5608    +  misc_feature   MCS (fragment): pUC18/19 multiple cloning site
   5813..6401    -  rep_origin     ori: high-copy-number ColE1/pMB1/pBR322/pUC origin of replication
   6548..697     -  CDS            KanR (across the origin): aminoglycoside phosphotransferase; aph(3')-Ia; confers resistance to kanamycin in bacteria or G418 (Geneticin®) in eukaryotes
>Addgene plasmid #242885 | pCMV PhiC31 attB dsRed Hygro | addgene full sequence | sequence record 486675 | Addgene NGS Result
AGTTCCATAGGATGGCAAGATCCTGGTATCGGTCTGCGATTCCGACTCGTCCAACATCAATACAACCTAT
TAATTTCCCCTCGTCAAAAATAAGGTTATCAAGTGAGAAATCACCATGAGTGACGACTGAATCCGGTGAG
AATGGCAAAAGTTTATGCATTTCTTTCCAGACTTGTTCAACAGGCCAGCCATTACGCTCGTCATCAAAAT
CACTCGCATCAACCAAACCGTTATTCATTCGTGATTGCGCCTGAGCGAGACGAAATACGCGATCGCTGTT
AAAAGGACAATTACAAACAGGAATCGAATGCAACCGGCGCAGGAACACTGCCAGCGCATCAACAATATTT
TCACCTGAATCAGGATATTCTTCTAATACCTGGAATGCTGTTTTTCCGGGGATCGCAGTGGTGAGTAACC
ATGCATCATCAGGAGTACGGATAAAATGCTTGATGGTCGGAAGAGGCATAAATTCCGTCAGCCAGTTTAG
TCTGACCATCTCATCTGTAACATCATTGGCAACGCTACCTTTGCCATGTTTCAGAAACAACTCTGGCGCA
TCGGGCTTCCCATACAAGCGATAGATTGTCGCACCTGATTGCCCGACATTATCGCGAGCCCATTTATACC
CATATAAATCAGCATCCATGTTGGAATTTAATCGCGGCCTCGACGTTTCCCGTTGAATATGGCTCATAAC
ACCCCTTGTATTACTGTTTATGTAAGCAGACAGTTTTATTGTTCATGATGATATATTTTTATCTTGTGCA
ATGTAACATCAGAGATTTTGAGACACGGGCCAGAGCTGCCAGGAAACAGCTATGACCATGTAATACGACT
CACTATAGGGGATATCGCGGCCGCCCTGCAGTACAGGTCACTAATACCATCTAAGTAGTTGATTCATAGT
GACTGGATATGTTGTGTTTTACAGTATTATGTAGTCTGTTTTTTATGCAAAATCTAATTTAATATATTGA
TATTTATATCATTTTACGTTTCTCGTTCAACTTTATTATACAAAGTTGTGGCCTTTTGCTCACATGTTCT
TTCCTGCGTTATCCCCTGATTCTGTGGATAACCGTATTACCGCCATGCATTAGTTATTAATAGTAATCAA
TTACGGGGTCATTAGTTCATAGCCCATATATGGAGTTCCGCGTTACATAACTTACGGTAAATGGCCCGCC
TGGCTGACCGCCCAACGACCCCCGCCCATTGACGTCAATAATGACGTATGTTCCCATAGTAACGCCAATA
GGGACTTTCCATTGACGTCAATGGGTGGAGTATTTACGGTAAACTGCCCACTTGGCAGTACATCAAGTGT
ATCATATGCCAAGTACGCCCCCTATTGACGTCAATGACGGTAAATGGCCCGCCTGGCATTATGCCCAGTA
CATGACCTTATGGGACTTTCCTACTTGGCAGTACATCTACGTATTAGTCATCGCTATTACCATGGTGATG
CGGTTTTGGCAGTACATCAATGGGCGTGGATAGCGGTTTGACTCACGGGGATTTCCAAGTCTCCACCCCA
TTGACGTCAATGGGAGTTTGTTTTGGCACCAAAATCAACGGGACTTTCCAAAATGTCGTAACAACTCCGC
CCCATTGACGCAAATGGGCGGTAGGCGTGTACGGTGGGAGGTCTATATAAGCAGAGCTGGTTTAGTGAAC
CGTCAGATCCGCTAGCGCTACCGGACTCAGATCTCGAGCTCAAGCTTCGAATTCTGCAGTCGACGGTACC
GCGGGCCCGGGAACAGCGTGCCGCAGATCCCGGGGGGCAATGAGATATGAAAAAGCCTGAACTCACCGCG
ACGTCTGTCGAGAAGTTTCTGATCGAAAAGTTCGACAGCGTCTCCGACCTGATGCAGCTCTCGGAGGGCG
AAGAATCTCGTGCTTTCAGCTTCGATGTAGGAGGGCGTGGATATGTCCTGCGGGTAAATAGCTGCGCCGA
TGGTTTCTACAAAGATCGTTATGTTTATCGGCACTTTGCATCGGCCGCGCTCCCGATTCCGGAAGTGCTT
GACATTGGGGAATTCAGCGAGAGCCTGACCTATTGCATCTCCCGCCGTGCACAGGGTGTCACGTTGCAAG
ACCTGCCTGAAACCGAACTGCCCGCTGTTCTGCAGCCGGTCGCGGAGGCCATGGATGCGATCGCTGCGGC
CGATCTTAGCCAGACGAGCGGGTTCGGCCCATTCGGACCGCAAGGAATCGGTCAATACACTACATGGCGT
GATTTCATATGCGCGATTGCTGATCCCCATGTGTATCACTGGCAAACTGTGATGGACGACACCGTCAGTG
CGTCCGTCGCGCAGGCTCTCGATGAGCTGATGCTTTGGGCCGAGGACTGCCCCGAAGTCCGGCACCTCGT
GCACGCGGATTTCGGCTCCAACAATGTCCTGACGGACAATGGCCGCATAACAGCGGTCATTGACTGGAGC
GAGGCGATGTTCGGGGATTCCCAATACGAGGTCGCCAACATCTTCTTCTGGAGGCCGTGGTTGGCTTGTA
TGGAGCAGCAGACGCGCTACTTCGAGCGGAGGCATCCGGAGCTTGCAGGATCGCCGCGGCTCCGGGCGTA
TATGCTCCGCATTGGTCTTGACCAACTCTATCAGAGCTTGGTTGACGGCAATTTCGATGATGCAGCTTGG
GCGCAGGGTCGATGCGACGCAATCGTCCGATCCGGAGCCGGGACTGTCGGGCGTACACAAATCGCCCGCA
GAAGCGCGGCCGTCTGGACCGATGGCTGTGTAGAAGTACTCGCCGATAGTGGAAACCGACGCCCCAGCAC
TCGTCCGGATCGGGAGATGGGGGAGGCTAACTGAACCCGGGATCCGCCCCTCTCCCTCCCCCCCCCCTAA
CGTTACTGGCCGAAGCCGCTTGGAATAAGGCCGGTGTGCGTTTGTCTATATGTTATTTTCCACCATATTG
CCGTCTTTTGGCAATGTGAGGGCCCGGAAACCTGGCCCTGTCTTCTTGACGAGCATTCCTAGGGGTCTTT
CCCCTCTCGCCAAAGGAATGCAAGGTCTGTTGAATGTCGTGAAGGAAGCAGTTCCTCTGGAAGCTTCTTG
AAGACAAACAACGTCTGTAGCGACCCTTTGCAGGCAGCGGAACCCCCCACCTGGCGACAGGTGCCTCTGC
GGCCAAAAGCCACGTGTATAAGATACACCTGCAAAGGCGGCACAACCCCAGTGCCACGTTGTGAGTTGGA
TAGTTGTGGAAAGAGTCAAATGGCTCTCCTCAAGCGTATTCAACAAGGGGCTGAAGGATGCCCAGAAGGT
ACCCCATTGTATGGGATCTGATCTGGGGCCTCGGTACACATGCTTTACATGTGTTTAGTCGAGGTTAAAA
AAACGTCTAGGCCCCCCGAACCACGGGGACGTGGTTTTCCTTTGAAAAACACGATGATAATATGGCCACA
ACCATGGATAGCACTGAGAACGTCATCAAGCCCTTCATGCGCTTCAAGGTGCACATGGAGGGCTCCGTGA
ACGGCCACGAGTTCGAGATCGAGGGCGAGGGCGAGGGCAAGCCCTACGAGGGCACCCAGACCGCCAAGCT
GCAGGTGACCAAGGGCGGCCCCCTGCCCTTCGCCTGGGACATCCTGTCCCCCCAGTTCCAGTACGGCTCC
AAGGTGTACGTGAAGCACCCCGCCGACATCCCCGACTACAAGAAGCTGTCCTTCCCCGAGGGCTTCAAGT
GGGAGCGCGTGATGAACTTCGAGGACGGCGGCGTGGTGACCGTGACCCAGGACTCCTCCCTGCAGGACGG
CACCTTCATCTACCACGTGAAGTTCATCGGCGTGAACTTCCCCTCCGACGGCCCCGTAATGCAGAAGAAG
ACTCTGGGCTGGGAGCCCTCCACCGAGCGCCTGTACCCCCGCGACGGCGTGCTGAAGGGCGAGATCCACA
AGGCGCTGAAGCTGAAGGGCGGCGGCCACTACCTGGTGGAGTTCAAGTCAATCTACATGGCCAAGAAGCC
CGTGAAGCTGCCCGGCTACTACTACGTGGACTCCAAGCTGGACATCACCTCCCACAACGAGGACTACACC
GTGGTGGAGCAGTACGAGCGCGCCGAGGCCCGCCACCACCTGTTCCAGTAGGCGGCCGCGACTCTAGATC
ATAATCAGCCATACCACATTTGTAGAGGTTTTACTTGCTTTAAAAAACCTCCCACACCTCCCCCTGAACC
TGAAACATAAAATGAATGCAATTGTTGTTGTTAACTTGTTTATTGCAGCTTATAATGGTTACAAATAAAG
CAATAGCATCACAAATTTCACAAATAAAGCATTTTTTTCACTGCATTCTAGTTGTGGTTTGTCCAAACTC
AGCGGCCGCGATGGGTGAGGTGGAGTACGCGCCCGGGGAGCCCAAGGGCACGCCCTGGCACCCGCACCGC
GGCTTCGAGGAATTCCGGACCGGTACCTGCAGGCGTACCTTCTATAGTGTCACCTAAATAGCTTTTTGCA
AAAGCCTAGGCTAGAGTCCGGAGGCTGGATCGGTCCCGGTGTCTTCTATGGAGGTCAAAACAGCGTGGAT
GGCGTCTCCAGGCGATCTGACGGTTCACTAAACGAGCTCTGCTTATATAGACCTCCCACCGTACACGCCT
ACCGCCCATTTGCGTCAATGGGGCGGAGTTGTTACGACATTTTGGAAAGTCCCGTTGATTTTGGTGCCAA
AACAAACTCCCATTGACGTCAATGGGGTGGAGACTTGGAAATCCCCGTGAGTCAAACCGCTATCCACGCC
CATTGATGTACTGCCAAAACCGCATCACCATGGTAATAGCGATGACTAATACGTAGATGTACTGCCAAGT
AGGAAAGTCCCATAAGGTCATGTACTGGGCATAATGCCAGGCGGGCCATTTACCGTCATTGACGTCAATA
GGGGGCGTACTTGGCATATGATACACTTGATGTACTGCCAAGTGGGCAGTTTACCGTAAATACTCCACCC
ATTGACGTCAATGGAAAGTCCCTATTGGCGTTACTATGGGAACATACGTCATTATTGACGTCAATGGGCG
GGGGTCGTTGGGCGGTCAGCCAGGCGGGCCATTTACCGTAAGTTATGTAACGACCTGCACGATGCTGTTT
CCTGTGTGAAATTGTTATCCGCTCACAATTCCACACATTATACGAGCCGGAAGCATAAAGTGTAAAGCCT
GGGGTGCCTAATGAGTGAAAGGGCCTCGTGATACGCCTATTTTTATAGGTTAATGTCATGATAATAATGG
TTTCTTAGACGTCAGGTGGCACTTTTCGGGGAAATGTGCGCGGAACCCCTATTTGTTTATTTTTCTAAAT
ACATTCAAATATGTATCCGCTCATGAGACAATAACCCTGATAAATGCTTCAATAATATTGAAAAAGCGCG
AATTGCAAGCTCTGCATTAATGAATCGGCCAACGCGCGGGGAGAGGCGGTTTGCGTATTGGGCGCTCTTC
CGCTGAGCTCTCCGGCGCTCGCTAGAGTCTCCGCTCGGAGGACAGTACTCCGCTCGGAGGACAGTACTCC
GCTCGGAGGACAGTACTCCGCTCGGAGGACAGTACTCCGCTCGGAGGACAGTACTCCGACCTGCAGGCAT
GGAAGCTTGGATCGAGCTCTCAATACTTACAAACTCCTTTCCTCGCTCACTGACTCGCTGCGCTCGGTCG
TTCGGCTGCGGCGAGCGGTATCAGCTCACTCAAAGGCGGTAATACGGTTATCCACAGAATCAGGGGATAA
CGCAGGAAAGAACATGTGAGCAAAAGGCCAGCAAAAGGCCAGGAACCGTAAAAAGGCCGCGTTGCTGGCG
TTTTTCCATAGGCTCCGCCCCCCTGACGAGCATCACAAAAATCGACGCTCAAGTCAGAGGTGGCGAAACC
CGACAGGACTATAAAGATACCAGGCGTTTCCCCCTGGAAGCTCCCTCGTGCGCTCTCCTGTTCCGACCCT
GCCGCTTACCGGATACCTGTCCGCCTTTCTCCCTTCGGGAAGCGTGGCGCTTTCTCATAGCTCACGCTGT
AGGTATCTCAGTTCGGTGTAGGTCGTTCGCTCCAAGCTGGGCTGTGTGCACGAACCCCCCGTTCAGCCCG
ACCGCTGCGCCTTATCCGGTAACTATCGTCTTGAGTCCAACCCGGTAAGACACGACTTATCGCCACTGGC
AGCAGCCACTGGTAACAGGATTAGCAGAGCGAGGTATGTAGGCGGTGCTACAGAGTTCTTGAAGTGGTGG
CCTAACTACGGCTACACTAGAAGAACAGTATTTGGTATCTGCGCTCTGCTGAAGCCAGTTACCTTCGGAA
AAAGAGTTGGTAGCTCTTGATCCGGCAAACAAACCACCGCTGGTAGCGGTGGTTTTTTTGTTTGCAAGCA
GCAGATTACGCGCAGAAAAAAAGGATCTCAAGAAGATCCTTTGATCTTTTCTACGGGGTCTGACGCTCAG
TGGAACGACGCGTAACTCACGTTAAGGGATTTTGGTCATGAGCTTGCGCCGTCCCGTCAAGTCAGCGTAA
TGCTCTGCCAGTGTTACAACCAATTAACCAATTCTGATTAGAAAAACTCATCGAGCATCAAATGAAACTG
CAATTTATTCATATCAGGATTATCAATACCATATTTTTGAAAAAGCCGTTTCTGTAATGAAGGAGAAAAC
TCACCGAGGC
